>Addgene plasmid #22699 | MSCV P2Gm +SwaI | depositor full sequence | sequence record 10379 | Author sequence
TGAAAGACCCCACCTGTAGGTTTGGCAAGCTAGCTTAAGTAACGCCATTTTGCAAGGCATGGAAAATACA
TAACTGAGAATAGAGAAGTTCAGATCAAGGTTAGGAACAGAGAGACAGCAGAATATGGGCCAAACAGGAT
ATCTGTGGTAAGCAGTTCCTGCCCCGGCTCAGGGCCAAGAACAGATGGTCCCCAGATGCGGTCCCGCCCT
CAGCAGTTTCTAGAGAACCATCAGATGTTTCCAGGGTGCCCCAAGGACCTGAAAATGACCCTGTGCCTTA
TTTGAACTAACCAATCAGTTCGCTTCTCGCTTCTGTTCGCGCGCTTCTGCTCCCCGAGCTCAATAAAAGA
GCCCACAACCCCTCACTCGGCGCGCCAGTCCTCCGATAGACTGCGTCGCCCGGGTACCCGTATTCCCAAT
AAAGCCTCTTGCTGTTTGCATCCGAATCGTGGACTCGCTGATCCTTGGGAGGGTCTCCTCAGATTGATTG
ACTGCCCACCTCGGGGGTCTTTCATTTGGAGGTTCCACCGAGATTTGGAGACCCCTGCCTAGGGACCACC
GACCCCCCCGCCGGGAGGTAAGCTGGCCAGCGGTCGTTTCGTGTCTGTCTCTGTCTTTGTGCGTGTTTGT
GCCGGCATCTAATGTTTGCGCCTGCGTCTGTACTAGTTAGCTAACTAGCTCTGTATCTGGCGGACCCGTG
GTGGAACTGACGAGTTCTGAACACCCGGCCGCAACCCTGGGAGACGTCCCAGGGACTTTGGGGGCCGTTT
TTGTGGCCCGACCTGAGGAAGGGAGTCGATGTGGAATCCGACCCCGTCAGGATATGTGGTTCTGGTAGGA
GACGAGAACCTAAAACAGTTCCCGCCTCCGTCTGAATTTTTGCTTTCGGTTTGGAACCGAAGCCGCGCGT
CTTGTCTGCTGCAGCGCTGCAGCATCGTTCTGTGTTGTCTCTGTCTGACTGTGTTTCTGTATTTGTCTGA
AAATTAGGGCCAGACTGTTACCACTCCCTTAAGTTTGACCTTAGGTCACTGGAAAGATGTCGAGCGGATC
GCTCACAACCAGTCGGTAGATGTCAAGAAGAGACGTTGGGTTACCTTCTGCTCTGCAGAATGGCCAACCT
TTAACGTCGGATGGCCGCGAGACGGCACCTTTAACCGAGACCTCATCACCCAGGTTAAGATCAAGGTCTT
TTCACCTGGCCCGCATGGACACCCAGACCAGGTCCCCTACATCGTGACCTGGGAAGCCTTGGCTTTTGAC
CCCCCTCCCTGGGTCAAGCCCTTTGTACACCCTAAGCCTCCGCCTCCTCTTCCTCCATCCGCCCCGTCTC
TCCCCCTTGAACCTCCTCGTTCGACCCCGCCTCGATCCTCCCTTTATCCAGCCCTCACTCCTTCTCTAGG
CGCCGGAATTAGATCTCTCGACTACCGGTGCCACCATGGTGGAGTACAAGCCCACGGTGCGCCTCGCCAC
CCGCGACGACGTCCCCAGGGCCGTACGCACCCTCGCCGCCGCGTTCGCCGACTACCCCGCCACGCGCCAC
ACCGTCGATCCGGACCGCCACATCGAGCGGGTCACCGAGCTGCAAGAACTCTTCCTCACGCGCGTCGGGC
TCGACATCGGCAAGGTGTGGGTCGCGGACGACGGCGCCGCGGTGGCGGTCTGGACCACGCCGGAGAGCGT
CGAAGCGGGGGCGGTGTTCGCCGAGATCGGCCCGCGCATGGCCGAGTTGAGCGGTTCCCGGCTGGCCGCG
CAGCAACAGATGGAAGGCCTCCTGGCGCCGCACCGGCCCAAGGAGCCCGCGTGGTTCCTGGCCACCGTCG
GCGTCTCGCCCGACCACCAGGGCAAGGGTCTGGGCAGCGCCGTCGTGCTCCCCGGAGTGGAGGCGGCCGA
GCGCGCCGGGGTGCCCGCCTTCCTGGAGACCTCCGCGCCCCGCAACCTCCCCTTCTACGAGCGGCTCGGC
TTCACCGTCACCGCCGACGTCGAGGTGCCCGAAGGACCGCGCACCTGGTGCATGACCCGCAAGCCCGGTG
CCAAACAGAAAATTGTGGCACCAGTGAAACAGACTTTGAATTTTGACCTTCTCAAGTTGGCGGGAGACGT
CGAGTCCAACCCTGGGCCCGGCCCGGTCGCCACCATGGTGAGCAAGGGCGAGGAGCTGTTCACCGGGGTG
GTGCCCATCCTGGTCGAGCTGGACGGCGACGTAAACGGCCACAAGTTCAGCGTGTCCGGCGAGGGCGAGG
GCGATGCCACCTACGGCAAGCTGACCCTGAAGTTCATCTGCACCACCGGCAAGCTGCCCGTGCCCTGGCC
CACCCTCGTGACCACCCTGACCTACGGCGTGCAGTGCTTCAGCCGCTACCCCGACCACATGAAGCAGCAC
GACTTCTTCAAGTCCGCCATGCCCGAAGGCTACGTCCAGGAGCGCACCATCTTCTTCAAGGACGACGGCA
ACTACAAGACCCGCGCCGAGGTGAAGTTCGAGGGCGACACCCTGGTGAACCGCATCGAGCTGAAGGGCAT
CGACTTCAAGGAGGACGGCAACATCCTGGGGCACAAGCTGGAGTACAACTACAACAGCCACAACGTCTAT
ATCATGGCCGACAAGCAGAAGAACGGCATCAAGGTGAACTTCAAGATCCGCCACAACATCGAGGACGGCA
GCGTGCAGCTCGCCGACCACTACCAGCAGAACACCCCCATCGGCGACGGCCCCGTGCTGCTGCCCGACAA
CCACTACCTGAGCACCCAGTCCGCCCTGAGCAAAGACCCCAACGAGAAGCGCGATCACATGGTCCTGCTG
GAGTTCGTGACCGCCGCCGGGATCACTCTCGGCATGGACGAGCTGTACAAGTAGCGGCCGCAGCAGCAGC
ATTTAAATGGCCGCAAGCCTTGTTAAGTGCTCGCTTCGGCAGCACATATACTATGTTTGAATGAGGCTTC
AGTACTTTACAGAATCGTTGCCTGCACATCTTGGAAACACTTGCTGGGATTACTTCTTCAGGTTAACCCA
ACAGAAGGCTCGAGAAGGTATATTGCTGTTGACAGTGAGCGAGCTCCCGTGAATTGGAATCCTAGTGAAG
CCACAGATGTAGGATTCCAATTCAGCGGGAGCCTGCCTACTGCCTCGGAATTCAAGGGGCTACTTTAGGA
GCAATTATCTTGTTTACTAAAACTGAATACCTTGCTATCTCTTTGATACATTTTTACAAAGCTGAATTAA
AATGGTATAAATTAAATCACTTTTTTCAATTGGAAGACTAATGCGTTTAAACCTCGACCTGCAGCCAAGC
TTATCGATAATTCCCGATAATCAACCTCTGGATTACAAAATTTGTGAAAGATTGACTGGTATTCTTAACT
ATGTTGCTCCTTTTACGCTATGTGGATACGCTGCTTTAATGCCTTTGTATCATGCTATTGCTTCCCGTAT
GGCTTTCATTTTCTCCTCCTTGTATAAATCCTGGTTGCTGTCTCTTTATGAGGAGTTGTGGCCCGTTGTC
AGGCAACGTGGCGTGGTGTGCACTGTGTTTGCTGACGCAACCCCCACTGGTTGGGGCATTGCCACCACCT
GTCAGCTCCTTTCCGGGACTTTCGCTTTCCCCCTCCCTATTGCCACGGCGGAACTCATCGCCGCCTGCCT
TGCCCGCTGCTGGACAGGGGCTCGGCTGTTGGGCACTGACAATTCCGTGGTGTTGTCGGGGAAGCTGACG
TCCTTTCCATGGCTGCTCGCCTGTGTTGCCACCTGGATTCTGCGCGGGACGTCCTTCTGCTACGTCCCTT
CGGCCCTCAATCCAGCGGACCTTCCTTCCCGCGGCCTGCTGCCGGCTCTGCGGCCTCTTCCGCGTCTTCG
CCTTCGCCCTCAGACGAGTCGGATCTCCCTTTGGGCCGCCTCCCCGCATCGGGAATTATCGATAAAATAA
AAGATTTTATTTAGTCTCCAGAAAAAGGGGGGAATGAAAGACCCCACCTGTAGGTTTGGCAAGCTAGCTT
AAGTAACGCCATTTTGCAAGGCATGGAAAATACATAACTGAGAATAGAGAAGTTCAGATCAAGGTTAGGA
ACAGAGAGACAGCAGAATATGGGCCAAACAGGATATCTGTGGTAAGCAGTTCCTGCCCCGGCTCAGGGCC
AAGAACAGATGGTCCCCAGATGCGGTCCCGCCCTCAGCAGTTTCTAGAGAACCATCAGATGTTTCCAGGG
TGCCCCAAGGACCTGAAAATGACCCTGTGCCTTATTTGAACTAACCAATCAGTTCGCTTCTCGCTTCTGT
TCGCGCGCTTCTGCTCCCCGAGCTCAATAAAAGAGCCCACAACCCCTCACTCGGCGCGCCAGTCCTCCGA
TAGACTGCGTCGCCCGGGTACCCGTGTATCCAATAAACCCTCTTGCAGTTGCATCCGACTTGTGGTCTCG
CTGTTCCTTGGGAGGGTCTCCTCTGAGTGATTGACTACCCGTCAGCGGGGGTCTTTCATGGGTAACAGTT
TCTTGAAGTTGGAGAACAACATTCTGAGGGTAGGAGTCGAATATTAAGTAATCCTGACTCAATTAGCCAC
TGTTTTGAATCCACATACTCCAATACTCCTGAAATAGTTCATTATGGACAGCGCAGAAGAGCTGGGGAGA
ATTAATTCGTAATCATGGTCATAGCTGTTTCCTGTGTGAAATTGTTATCCGCTCACAATTCCACACAACA
TACGAGCCGGAAGCATAAAGTGTAAAGCCTGGGGTGCCTAATGAGTGAGCTAACTCACATTAATTGCGTT
GCGCTCACTGCCCGCTTTCCAGTCGGGAAACCTGTCGTGCCAGCTGCATTAATGAATCGGCCAACGCGCG
GGGAGAGGCGGTTTGCGTATTGGGCGCTCTTCCGCTTCCTCGCTCACTGACTCGCTGCGCTCGGTCGTTC
GGCTGCGGCGAGCGGTATCAGCTCACTCAAAGGCGGTAATACGGTTATCCACAGAATCAGGGGATAACGC
AGGAAAGAACATGTGAGCAAAAGGCCAGCAAAAGGCCAGGAACCGTAAAAAGGCCGCGTTGCTGGCGTTT
TTCCATAGGCTCCGCCCCCCTGACGAGCATCACAAAAATCGACGCTCAAGTCAGAGGTGGCGAAACCCGA
CAGGACTATAAAGATACCAGGCGTTTCCCCCTGGAAGCTCCCTCGTGCGCTCTCCTGTTCCGACCCTGCC
GCTTACCGGATACCTGTCCGCCTTTCTCCCTTCGGGAAGCGTGGCGCTTTCTCATAGCTCACGCTGTAGG
TATCTCAGTTCGGTGTAGGTCGTTCGCTCCAAGCTGGGCTGTGTGCACGAACCCCCCGTTCAGCCCGACC
GCTGCGCCTTATCCGGTAACTATCGTCTTGAGTCCAACCCGGTAAGACACGACTTATCGCCACTGGCAGC
AGCCACTGGTAACAGGATTAGCAGAGCGAGGTATGTAGGCGGTGCTACAGAGTTCTTGAAGTGGTGGCCT
AACTACGGCTACACTAGAAGGACAGTATTTGGTATCTGCGCTCTGCTGAAGCCAGTTACCTTCGGAAAAA
GAGTTGGTAGCTCTTGATCCGGCAAACAAACCACCGCTGGTAGCGGTGGTTTTTTTGTTTGCAAGCAGCA
GATTACGCGCAGAAAAAAAGGATCTCAAGAAGATCCTTTGATCTTTTCTACGGGGTCTGACGCTCAGTGG
AACGAAAACTCACGTTAAGGGATTTTGGTCATGAGATTATCAAAAAGGATCTTCACCTAGATCCTTTTAA
ATTAAAAATGAAGTTTTAAATCAATCTAAAGTATATATGAGTAAACTTGGTCTGACAGTTACCAATGCTT
AATCAGTGAGGCACCTATCTCAGCGATCTGTCTATTTCGTTCATCCATAGTTGCCTGACTCCCCGTCGTG
TAGATAACTACGATACGGGAGGGCTTACCATCTGGCCCCAGTGCTGCAATGATACCGCGAGACCCACGCT
CACCGGCTCCAGATTTATCAGCAATAAACCAGCCAGCCGGAAGGGCCGAGCGCAGAAGTGGTCCTGCAAC
TTTATCCGCCTCCATCCAGTCTATTAATTGTTGCCGGGAAGCTAGAGTAAGTAGTTCGCCAGTTAATAGT
TTGCGCAACGTTGTTGCCATTGCTACAGGCATCGTGGTGTCACGCTCGTCGTTTGGTATGGCTTCATTCA
GCTCCGGTTCCCAACGATCAAGGCGAGTTACATGATCCCCCATGTTGTGCAAAAAAGCGGTTAGCTCCTT
CGGTCCTCCGATCGTTGTCAGAAGTAAGTTGGCCGCAGTGTTATCACTCATGGTTATGGCAGCACTGCAT
AATTCTCTTACTGTCATGCCATCCGTAAGATGCTTTTCTGTGACTGGTGAGTACTCAACCAAGTCATTCT
GAGAATAGTGTATGCGGCGACCGAGTTGCTCTTGCCCGGCGTCAATACGGGATAATACCGCGCCACATAG
CAGAACTTTAAAAGTGCTCATCATTGGAAAACGTTCTTCGGGGCGAAAACTCTCAAGGATCTTACCGCTG
TTGAGATCCAGTTCGATGTAACCCACTCGTGCACCCAACTGATCTTCAGCATCTTTTACTTTCACCAGCG
TTTCTGGGTGAGCAAAAACAGGAAGGCAAAATGCCGCAAAAAAGGGAATAAGGGCGACACGGAAATGTTG
AATACTCATACTCTTCCTTTTTCAATATTATTGAAGCATTTATCAGGGTTATTGTCTCATGAGCGGATAC
ATATTTGAATGTATTTAGAAAAATAAACAAATAGGGGTTCCGCGCACATTTCCCCGAAAAGTGCCACCTG
ACGTCTAAGAAACCATTATTATCATGACATTAACCTATAAAAATAGGCGTATCACGAGGCCCTTTCGTCT
CGCGCGTTTCGGTGATGACGGTGAAAACCTCTGACACATGCAGCTCCCGGAGACGGTCACAGCTTGTCTG
TAAGCGGATGCCGGGAGCAGACAAGCCCGTCAGGGCGCGTCAGCGGGTGTTGGCGGGTGTCGGGGCTGGC
TTAACTATGCGGCATCAGAGCAGATTGTACTGAGAGTGCACCATATGCGGTGTGAAATACCGCACAGATG
CGTAAGGAGAAAATACCGCATCAGGCGCCATTCGCCATTCAGGCTGCGCAACTGTTGGGAAGGGCGATCG
GTGCGGGCCTCTTCGCTATTACGCCAGCTGGCGAAAGGGGGATGTGCTGCAAGGCGATTAAGTTGGGTAA
CGCCAGGGTTTTCCCAGTCACGACGTTGTAAAACGACGGCGCAAGGAAGCAGCCCAGTAGTAGGTTGAGG
CCGTTGAGCACCGCCGCCGCAAGGAATGGTGCATGCAAGGAGATGGCGCCCAACAGTCCCCCGGCCACGG
GGCCTGCCACCATACCCACGCCGAAACAAGCGCTCATGAGCCCGAAGTGGCGAGCCCGATCTTCCCCATC
GGTGATGTCGGCGATATAGGCGCCAGCAACCGCACCTGTGGCGCCGGTGATGCCGGCCACGATGCGTCCG
GCGTAGAGGCGATTAGTCCAATTTGTTAAAGACAGGATATCAGTGGTCCAGGCTCTAGTTTTGACTCAAC
AATATCACCAGCTGAAGCCTATAGAGTACGAGCCATAGATAAAATAAAAGATTTTATTTAGTCTCCAGAA
AAAGGGGGGAA
Features (pLannotate 1.2.2; 22 found; start..end, strand, type, name):
    580..921     +  misc_feature   MESV Ψ: packaging signal of murine embryonic stem cell virus
    988..1404    +  CDS            gag (truncated): truncated Moloney murine leukemia virus (MMLV) gag gene lacking the start codon
   1442..2032    +  CDS            PuroR (fragment): puromycin N-acetyltransferase; pac from Streptomyces; confers resistance to puromycin
   2054..2119    +  CDS            F2A: 2A peptide from foot-and-mouth disease virus polyprotein Eukaryotic ribosomes fail to insert a peptide bond between the Gly and Pro residues, yielding separate polypeptides.
   2135..2851    +  CDS            EGFP: EGFP is a basic (constitutively fluorescent) green fluorescent protein published in 1996, derived from Aequorea victoria. It is reported to be a rapidly-maturing weak dimer with moderate acid sensitivity.
   2927..3020    +  ncRNA          5' miR-30a: sequence upstream of the 71-nt precursor of the human miR-30a microRNA (Zeng et al., 2002) miRNA
   3131..3243    +  ncRNA          3' miR-30a: sequence downstream of the 71-nt precursor of the human miR-30a microRNA (Zeng et al., 2002) miRNA
   3309..3897    +  misc_feature   WPRE: woodchuck hepatitis virus posttranscriptional regulatory element
   3954..4469    +  LTR            3' LTR: 3' long terminal repeat from murine embryonic stem cell virus
   4662..4678    -  protein_bind   lac operator: The lac repressor binds to the lac operator to inhibit transcription in E. coli. This inhibition can be relieved by adding lactose or isopropyl-β-D-thiogalactopyranoside (IPTG). lac repressor encoded by lacI
   4686..4716    -  promoter       lac promoter: promoter for the E. coli lac operon
   4731..4752    -  protein_bind   CAP binding site: CAP binding activates transcription in the presence of cAMP. E. coli catabolite activator protein
   4765..4857    -  CDS            lacI (fragment): lac repressor; lacI; The lac repressor binds to the lac operator to inhibit transcription in E. coli. This inhibition can be relieved by adding lactose or isopropyl-β-D-thiogalactopyranoside (IPTG).
   5040..5628    -  rep_origin     ori: high-copy-number ColE1/pMB1/pBR322/pUC origin of replication
   5799..6659    -  CDS            AmpR: β-lactamase; bla; confers resistance to ampicillin, carbenicillin, and related antibiotics
   6660..6764    -  promoter       AmpR promoter: bla
   6859..6894    +  CDS            rop (fragment): Rop protein, which maintains plasmids at low copy number; rop
   6996..7095    +  misc_feature   bom (fragment): basis of mobility region from pBR322
   7101..7250    -  CDS            lacZα (fragment): LacZα fragment of β-galactosidase; lacZ fragment
   7254..7499    -  CDS            TcR (fragment): tetracycline efflux protein; tet; confers resistance to tetracycline
   7500..7598    +  CDS            env (fragment): murine leukemia virus gPr80 envelope polyprotein precursor; env; proteolytically cleaved into gp70SU and p15TM subunits
   7640..516     +  LTR            5' LTR (across the origin): 5' long terminal repeat from murine embryonic stem cell virus
