[The description below was written by a language model from this plasmid's Addgene catalogue record and pLannotate feature annotations shown in this document.]
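Description:
MSCV P2Gm +SwaI is a gammaretroviral vector for mammalian expression and RNA interference, built on MSCV2.2 with a woodchuck hepatitis virus posttranscriptional regulatory element (WPRE) inserted at the ClaI site. The annotated sequence of about 7.6 kb shows a murine embryonic stem cell virus 5' LTR spanning the plasmid origin. This is followed by the MESV Ψ packaging signal and a truncated MMLV gag segment lacking its start codon, which together allow the transcript to be packaged into retroviral particles when structural proteins are supplied in trans. The bacterial portion carries a high-copy ColE1/pUC-type origin and an ampicillin resistance gene with its bla promoter. It also contains assorted nonfunctional remnants of lac, rop, bom, tetracycline resistance and env sequences left over from earlier cloning.

No internal promoter is annotated between the LTRs, so the payload appears to be expressed from the 5' LTR as a single transcript. It encodes puromycin N-acetyltransferase joined through a foot-and-mouth disease virus F2A peptide to EGFP, so that ribosomal skipping yields separate selection and fluorescent marker proteins. Downstream of EGFP lie the 5' and 3' flanking sequences of human miR-30a, which form a microRNA scaffold for expressing shRNAs embedded in the 3' untranslated region. Knockdown is therefore linked to puromycin resistance and green fluorescence. The WPRE precedes the 3' LTR and enhances transcript expression. The miR30 cassette is recorded as cloned between NotI and PmeI sites, both retained. According to the depositor, this version includes a SwaI site for cloning multiple shRNAs into a single vector. The record does not name any specific target hairpin in the scaffold.
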