Addgene plasmid #22699: MSCV P2Gm +SwaI
Depositing lab: Richard Hynes. Depositing organization: Massachusetts Institute of Technology.
Backbone
  Vector backbone: MSCV2.2 with WPRE cloned into ClaI site is the base vector
  Backbone size w/o insert (bp): 7500
  Vector type: Mammalian Expression, Retroviral, RNAi
  Selectable markers: Puromycin
Growth in bacteria
  Bacterial resistance: Ampicillin, 100 μg/mL
  Growth temperature: 30°C
  Growth strain: Stbl3
  Growth instructions: grow in stbl3 cells at 30oC
  Copy number: Unknown
Gene/Insert
  Gene/Insert name: miR30
  Cloning method: Restriction Enzyme; 5′ cloning site NotI (not destroyed); 3′ cloning site PmeI (not destroyed)
  Sequencing primers: 5′ EGFP-C
Terms and licenses: Academic/Nonprofit Terms; Industry Terms: Not Available to Industry
Depositor comments: See FLIP vector protocols (PDF from this page) for more information. This vector contains the SwaI site for cloning multiple shRNAs into a single vector.
How to cite: MSCV P2Gm +SwaI was a gift from Richard Hynes (Addgene plasmid # 22699 ; http://n2t.net/addgene:22699 ; RRID:Addgene_22699)
