>Addgene plasmid #22699 | MSCV P2Gm +SwaI | addgene partial sequence | sequence record 28475 | 22699 with EGFP-C
GAGCTGTACNAGTAGCGGCCGCAGCAGCAGCATTTAAATGGCCGCAAGCCTTGTTAAGTGCTCGCTTCGG
CAGCACATATACTATGTTGAATGAGGCTTCAGTACTTTACAGAATCGTTGCCTGCACATCTTGGAAACAC
TTGCTGGGATTACTTCTTCAGGTTAACCCAACAGAAGGCTCGAGAAGGTATATTGCTGTTGACAGTGAGC
GAGCTCCCGTGAATTGGAATCCTAGTGAAGCCACAGATGTAGGATTCCAATTCAGCGGGAGCCTGCCTAC
TGCCTCGGAATTCAAGGGGCTACTTTAGGAGCAATTATCTTGTTTACTAAAACTGAATACCTTGCTATCT
CTTTGATACATTTTTACAAAGCTGAATTAAAATGGTATAAATTAAATCACTTTTTTCAATTGGAAGACTA
ATGCGTTTAAACTGTCGACCTGCAGCCAAGCTTATCGATAATCAACCTCTGGATTACAAAATTTGTGAAA
GATTGACTGGTATTCTTAACTATGTTGCTCCTTTTACGCTATGTGGATACGCTGCTTTAATGCCTTTGTA
TCATGCTATTGCTTCCCGTATGGCTTTCATTTTCTCCTCCTTGTATAAATCCTGGTTGCTGTCTCTTTAT
GAGGAGTTGTGGCCCGTTGTCAGGCAACGTGGCGTGGTGTGCACTGTGTTTGCTGACGCAACCCCCACTG
GTTGGGGCATTGCCACCACCTGTCAGCTCCTTTCCGGGACTTTCGCTTTCCCCCTCCCTATTGCCACGGC
GGAACTCATCGCCGCCTGCCTTGCCCGCTGCTGGACAGGGGCTCGGCTGTTGGGCACTGACAATTCCGNG
GNGTTGTCGGGGAAATCATCGTCCTTTCCTTGGCTGCTCGCCTGTGTTGCCACCTGGATTCTGCGCGGGA
NGNCCTTCTGCTACGTCCCTTCGGCCNTCAATCCAGCGGA
